>Addgene plasmid #16827 | human gamma-catenin pcDNA3 | addgene full sequence | sequence record 156192 | Addgene NGS result
GTGATGCGGTTTTGGCAGTACATCAATGGGCGTGGATAGCGGTTTGACTCACGGGGATTTCCAAGTCTCC
ACCCCATTGACGTCAATGGGAGTTTGTTTTGGCACCAAAATCAACGGGACTTTCCAAAATGTCGTAACAA
CTCCGCCCCATTGACGCAAATGGGCGGTAGGCGTGTACGGTGGGAGGTCTATATAAGCAGAGCTCTCTGG
CTAACTAGAGAACCCACTGCTTACTGGCTTATCGAAATTAATACGACTCACTATAGGGAGACCCAAGCTT
GGTACCCCCGGTCAGGCCCCATACTCAGTAGCCACGATGGAGGTGATGAACCTGATGGAGCAGCCTATCA
AGGTGACTGAGTGGCAGCAGACATACACCTACGACTCGGGTATCCACTCGGGCGCCAACACCTGCGTGCC
CTCCGTCAGCAGCAAGGGCATCATGGAGGAGGATGAGGCCTGCGGGCGCCAGTACACGCTCAAGAAAACC
ACCACTTACACCCAGGGGGTGCCCCCCAGCCAAGGTGATCTGGAGTACCAGATGTCCACAACAGCCAGGG
CCAAACGGGTGCGGGAGGCCATGTGCCCTGGTGTGTCAGGCGAGGACAGCTCGCTTCTGCTGGCCACCCA
GGTGGAGGGGCAGGCCACCAACCTGCAGCGACTGGCCGAGCCGTCCCAGCTGCTCAAGTCGGCCATTGTG
CATCTCATCAACTACCAGGACGATGCCGAGCTGGCCACTCGCGCCCTGCCCGAGCTCACCAAACTGCTCA
ACGACGAGGACCCGGTGGTGGTGACCAAGGCGGCCATGATTGTGAACCAGCTGTCGAAGAAGGAGGCGTC
GCGGCGGGCCCTGATGGGCTCGCCCCAGCTGGTGGCCGCTGTCGTGCGTACCATGCAGAATACCAGCGAC
CTGGACACAGCCCGCTGCACCACCAGCATCCTGCACAACCTCTCCCACCACCGGGAGGGGCTGCTCGCCA
TCTTCAAGTCGGGTGGCATCCCTGCTCTGGTCCGCATGCTCAGCTCCCCTGTGGAGTCGGTCCTGTTCTA
TGCCATCACCACGCTGCACAACCTGCTCCTGTACCAGGAGGGCGCCAAGATGGCCGTGCGCCTGGCCGAC
GGGCTGCAAAAGATGGTGCCCCTGCTCAACAAGAACAACCCCAAGTTCCTGGCCATCACCACCGACTGCC
TGCAGCTCCTGGCCTACGGCAACCAGGAGAGCAAGCTGATCATCCTGGCCAATGGTGGGCCCCAGGCCCT
CGTGCAGATCATGCGTAACTACAGTTATGAAAAGCTGCTCTGGACCACCAGTCGTGTGCTCAAGGTGCTA
TCCGTGTGTCCCAGCAATAAGCCTGCCATTGTGGAGGCTGGTGGGATGCAGGCCCTGGGCAAGCACCTGA
CCAGCAACAGCCCCCGCCTGGTGCAGAACTGCCTGTGGACCCTGCGCAACCTCTCAGATGTGGCCACCAA
GCAGGAGGGCCTGGAGAGTGTGCTGAAGATTCTGGTGAATCAGCTGAGTGTGGATGACGTCAACGTCCTC
ACCTGTGCCACGGGCACACTCTCCAACCTGACATGCAACAACAGCAAGAACAAGACGCTGGTGACACAGA
ACAGCGGTGTGGAGGCTCTCATCCATGCCATCCTGCGTGCTGGTGACAAGGACGACATCACGGAGCCTGC
CGTCTGCGCTCTGCGCCACCTCACTAGCCGCCACCCTGAGGCCGAGATGGCCCAGAACTCTGTGCGTCTC
AACTATGGCATCCCAGCCATCGTGAAGCTGCTCAACCAGCCCAACCAGTGGCCACTGGTCAAGGCAACCA
TCGGCTTGATCAGGAATCTGGCCCTGTGCCCAGCCAACCATGCCCCGCTGCAGGAGGCAGCGGTCATCCC
CCGCCTCGTCCAACTGCTGGTGAAGGCCCACCAGGATGCCCAGCGCCACGTAGCTGCAGGCACACAGCAG
CCCTACACGGATGGTGTGAGGATGGAGGAGATTGTGGAGGGCTGCACCGGAGCACTGCACATCCTCGCCC
GGGACCCCATGAACCGCATGGAGATCTTCCGGCTCAACACCATTCCCCTGTTTGTGCAGCTCCTGTACTC
GTCGGTGGAGAACATCCAGCGCGTGGCTGCCGGGGTGCTGTGTGAGCTGGCCCAGGACAAGGAGGCGGCC
GACGCCATTGATGCAGAGGGGGCCTCGGCCCCACTCATGGAGTTGCTGCACTCCCGCAACGAGGGCACTG
CCACCTACGCTGCTGCCGTCCTGTTCCGCATCTCCGAGGACAAGAACCCAGACTACCGGAAGCGCGTGTC
CGTGGAGCTCACCAACTCCCTCTTCAAGCATGACCCGGCTGCCTGGGAGGCTGCCCAGAGCATGATTCCC
ATCAATGAGCCCTATGGAGATGACTTGGATGCCACCTACCGCCCCATGTACTCCAGCGATGTGCCCCTTG
ACCCGCTGGAGATGCACATGGACATGGATGGAGACTACCCCATCGACACCTACAGCGACGGCCTCAGGCC
CCCGTACCCCACTGCAGACCACATGCTGGCCCCAGGTAAGCGCGAGGACTACAAGGACGACGATGACAAG
GGAATTCTGCAGATATCCATCACACTGGCGGCCGCTCGAGCATGCATCTAGAGGGCCCTATTCTATAGTG
TCACCTAAATGCTAGAGCTCGCTGATCAGCCTCGACTGTGCCTTCTAGTTGCCAGCCATCTGTTGTTTGC
CCCTCCCCCGTGCCTTCCTTGACCCTGGAAGGTGCCACTCCCACTGTCCTTTCCTAATAAAATGAGGAAA
TTGCATCGCATTGTCTGAGTAGGTGTCATTCTATTCTGGGGGGTGGGGTGGGGCAGGACAGCAAGGGGGA
GGATTGGGAAGACAATAGCAGGCATGCTGGGGATGCGGTGGGCTCTATGGCTTCTGAGGCGGAAAGAACC
AGCTGGGGCTCTAGGGGGTATCCCC
[124 nt withheld, positions 2966-3089]
C
[91 nt withheld, positions 3091-3181]
A
[49 nt withheld, positions 3183-3231]
CCTTTGACGTTGGAGTCCACGTTCTTT
[37 nt withheld, positions 3259-3295]
ACCCTATCTCGGTCTATTCTTTTGATTTATAAGGGATTTTGCCGATTTCGGCCTATTGGTTAAAAAATGA
GCTGATTTAACAAAAATTTAACGCGAATTAATTCTGTGGAATGTGTGTCAGTTAGGGTGTGGAAAGTCCC
CAGGCTCCCCAGCAGGCAGAAGTATGCAAAGCATGCATCTCAATTAGTCAGCAACCAGGTGTGGAAAGTC
CCCAGGCTCCCCAGCAGGCAGAAGTATGCAAAGCATGCATCTCAATTAGTCAGCAACCATAGTCCCGCCC
CTAACTCCGCCCATCCCGCCCCTAACTCCGCCCAGTTCCGCCCATTCTCCGCCCCATGGCTGACTAATTT
TTTTTATTTATGCAGAGGCCGAGGCCGCCTCTGCCTCTGAGCTATTCCAGAAGTAGTGAGGAGGCTTTTT
TGGAGGCCTAGGCTTTTGCAAAAAGCTCCCGGGAGCTTGTATATCCATTTTCGGATCTGATCAAGAGACA
GGATGAGGATCGTTTCGCATGATTGAACAAGATGGATTGCACGCAGGTTCTCCGGCCGCTTGGGTGGAGA
GGCTATTCGGCTATGACTGGGCACAACAGACAATCGGCTGCTCTGATGCCGCCGTGTTCCGGCTGTCAGC
GCAGGGGCGCCCGGTTCTTTTTGTCAAGACCGACCTGTCCGGTGCCCTGAATGAACTGCAGGACGAGGCA
GCGCGGCTATCGTGGCTGGCCACGACGGGCGTTCCTTGCGCAGCTGTGCTCGACGTTGTCACTGAAGCGG
GAAGGGACTGGCTGCTATTGGGCGAAGTGCCGGGGCAGGATCTCCTGTCATCTCACCTTGCTCCTGCCGA
GAAAGTATCCATCATGGCTGATGCAATGCGGCGGCTGCATACGCTTGATCCGGCTACCTGCCCATTCGAC
CACCAAGCGAAACATCGCATCGAGCGAGCACGTACTCGGATGGAAGCCGGTCTTGTCGATCAGGATGATC
TGGACGAAGAGCATCAGGGGCTCGCGCCAGCCGAACTGTTCGCCAGGCTCAAGGCGCGCATGCCCGACGG
CGAGGATCTCGTCGTGACCCATGGCGATGCCTGCTTGCCGAATATCATGGTGGAAAATGGCCGCTTTTCT
GGATTCATCGACTGTGGCCGGCTGGGTGTGGCGGACCGCTATCAGGACATAGCGTTGGCTACCCGTGATA
TTGCTGAAGAGCTTGGCGGCGAATGGGCTGACCGCTTCCTCGTGCTTTACGGTATCGCCGCTCCCGATTC
GCAGCGCATCGCCTTCTATCGCCTTCTTGACGAGTTCTTCTGAGCGGGACTCTGGGGTTCGAAATGACCG
ACCAAGCGACGCCCAACCTGCCATCACGAGATTTCGATTCCACCGCCGCCTTCTATGAAAGGTTGGGCTT
CGGAATCGTTTTCCGGGACGCCGGCTGGATGATCCTCCAGCGCGGGGATCTCATGCTGGAGTTCTTCGCC
CACCCCAACTTGTTTATTGCAGCTTATAATGGTTACAAATAAAGCAATAGCATCACAAATTTCACAAATA
AAGCATTTTTTTCACTGCATTCTAGTTGTGGTTTGTCCAAACTCATCAATGTATCTTATCATGTCTGTAT
ACCGTCGACCTCTAGCTAGAGCTTGGCGTAATCATGGTCATAGCTGTTTCCTGTGTGAAATTGTTATCCG
CTCACAATTCCACACAACATACGAGCCGGAAGCATAAAGTGTAAAGCCTGGGGTGCCTAATGAGTGAGCT
AACTCACATTAATTGCGTTGCGCTCACTGCCCGCTTTCCAGTCGGGAAACCTGTCGTGCCAGCTGCATTA
ATGAATCGGCCAACGCGCGGGGAGAGGCGGTTTGCGTATTGGGCGCTCTTCCGCTTCCTCGCTCACTGAC
TCGCTGCGCTCGGTCGTTCGGCTGCGGCGAGCGGTATCAGCTCACTCAAAGGCGGTAATACGGTTATCCA
CAGAATCAGGGGATAACGCAGGAAAGAACATGTGAGCAAAAGGCCAGCAAAAGGCCAGGAACCGTAAAAA
GGCCGCGTTGCTGGCGTTTTTCCATAGGCTCCGCCCCCCTGACGAGCATCACAAAAATCGACGCTCAAGT
CAGAGGTGGCGAAACCCGACAGGACTATAAAGATACCAGGCGTTTCCCCCTGGAAGCTCCCTCGTGCGCT
CTCCTGTTCCGACCCTGCCGCTTACCGGATACCTGTCCGCCTTTCTCCCTTCGGGAAGCGTGGCGCTTTC
TCATAGCTCACGCTGTAGGTATCTCAGTTCGGTGTAGGTCGTTCGCTCCAAGCTGGGCTGTGTGCACGAA
CCCCCCGTTCAGCCCGACCGCTGCGCCTTATCCGGTAACTATCGTCTTGAGTCCAACCCGGTAAGACACG
ACTTATCGCCACTGGCAGCAGCCACTGGTAACAGGATTAGCAGAGCGAGGTATGTAGGCGGTGCTACAGA
GTTCTTGAAGTGGTGGCCTAACTACGGCTACACTAGAAGAACAGTATTTGGTATCTGCGCTCTGCTGAAG
CCAGTTACCTTCGGAAAAAGAGTTGGTAGCTCTTGATCCGGCAAACAAACCACCGCTGGTAGCGGTGGTT
TTTTTGTTTGCAAGCAGCAGATTACGCGCAGAAAAAAAGGATCTCAAGAAGATCCTTTGATCTTTTCTAC
GGGGTCTGACGCTCAGTGGAACGAAAACTCACGTTAAGGGATTTTGGTCATGAGATTATCAAAAAGGATC
TTCACCTAGATCCTTTTAAATTAAAAATGAAGTTTTAAATCAATCTAAAGTATATATGAGTAAACTTGGT
CTGACAGTTACCAATGCTTAATCAGTGAGGCACCTATCTCAGCGATCTGTCTATTTCGTTCATCCATAGT
TGCCTGACTCCCCGTCGTGTAGATAACTACGATACGGGAGGGCTTACCATCTGGCCCCAGTGCTGCAATG
ATACCGCGAGACCCACGCTCACCGGCTCCAGATTTATCAGCAATAAACCAGCCAGCCGGAAGGGCCGAGC
GCAGAAGTGGTCCTGCAACTTTATCCGCCTCCATCCAGTCTATTAATTGTTGCCGGGAAGCTAGAGTAAG
TAGTTCGCCAGTTAATAGTTTGCGCAACGTTGTTGCCATTGCTACAGGCATCGTGGTGTCACGCTCGTCG
TTTGGTATGGCTTCATTCAGCTCCGGTTCCCAACGATCAAGGCGAGTTACATGATCCCCCATGTTGTGCA
AAAAAGCGGTTAGCTCCTTCGGTCCTCCGATCGTTGTCAGAAGTAAGTTGGCCGCAGTGTTATCACTCAT
GGTTATGGCAGCACTGCATAATTCTCTTACTGTCATGCCATCCGTAAGATGCTTTTCTGTGACTGGTGAG
TACTCAACCAAGTCATTCTGAGAATAGTGTATGCGGCGACCGAGTTGCTCTTGCCCGGCGTCAATACGGG
ATAATACCGCGCCACATAGCAGAACTTTAAAAGTGCTCATCATTGGAAAACGTTCTTCGGGGCGAAAACT
CTCAAGGATCTTACCGCTGTTGAGATCCAGTTCGATGTAACCCACTCGTGCACCCAACTGATCTTCAGCA
TCTTTTACTTTCACCAGCGTTTCTGGGTGAGCAAAAACAGGAAGGCAAAATGCCGCAAAAAAGGGAATAA
GGGCGACACGGAAATGTTGAATACTCATACTCTTCCTTTTTCAATATTATTGAAGCATTTATCAGGGTTA
TTGTCTCATGAGCGGATACATATTTGAATGTATTTAGAAAAATAAACAAATAGGGGTTCCGCGCACATTT
CCCCGAAAAGTGCCACCTGACGTCGACGGATCGGGAGATCTCCCGATCCCCTATGGTGCACTCTCAGTAC
AATCTGCTCTGATGCCGCATAGTTAAGCCAGTATCTGCTCCCTGCTTGTGTGTTGGAGGTCGCTGAGTAG
TGCGCGAGCAAAATTTAAGCTACAACAAGGCAAGGCTTGACCGACAATTGCATGAAGAATCTGCTTAGGG
TTAGGCGTTTTGCGCTGCTTCGCGATGTACGGGCCAGATATACGCGTTGACATTGATTATTGACTAGTTA
TTAATAGTAATCAATTACGGGGTCATTAGTTCATAGCCCATATATGGAGTTCCGCGTTACATAACTTACG
GTAAATGGCCCGCCTGGCTGACCGCCCAACGACCCCCGCCCATTGACGTCAATAATGACGTATGTTCCCA
TAGTAACGCCAATAGGGACTTTCCATTGACGTCAATGGGTGGAGTATTTACGGTAAACTGCCCACTTGGC
AGTACATCAAGTGTATCATATGCCAAGTACGCCCCCTATTGACGTCAATGACGGTAAATGGCCCGCCTGG
CATTATGCCCAGTACATGACCTTATGGGACTTTCCTACTTGGCAGTACATCTACGTATTAGTCATCGCTA
TTACCATG
Features (pLannotate 1.2.2; 22 found; start..end, strand, type, name):
      1..204     +  promoter       CMV promoter: human cytomegalovirus (CMV) immediate early promoter
    200..233     +  LTR            5' LTR (truncated) (fragment): truncated 5' long terminal repeat (LTR) from HIV-1
    249..267     +  promoter       T7 promoter: promoter for bacteriophage T7 RNA polymerase
    317..2551    +  CDS            JUP: PLAK_HUMAN - Also known as CTNNG, DP3. Experimental evidence at protein level: Swiss-Prot protein existence level 1. Common junctional plaque protein. The membrane-associated plaques are architectural elements in an important strategic position to influence the arrangement and function of both the cytoskeleton and the cells within the tissue. The presence of plakoglobin in both the desmosomes and in the intermediate junctions suggests that it plays a central role in the structure and function of submembranous plaques. Acts as a substrate for VE-PTP and is required by it to stimulate VE- cadher
   2570..2590    +  CDS            FLAG (fragment): FLAG® epitope tag, followed by an enterokinase cleavage site
   2652..2670    -  promoter       SP6 promoter: promoter for bacteriophage SP6 RNA polymerase
   2696..2920    +  polyA_signal   bGH poly(A) signal: bovine growth hormone polyadenylation signal
   2924..2945    +  promoter       SV40 promoter (fragment): SV40 enhancer and early promoter
   2966..3394    +  rep_origin     f1 ori (sequence partly withheld): f1 bacteriophage origin of replication; arrow indicates direction of (+) strand synthesis
   3408..3737    +  promoter       SV40 promoter: SV40 enhancer and early promoter
   3804..4595    +  CDS            neo: KKA2_KLEPN - Also known as kan, nptII. Experimental evidence at protein level: Swiss-Prot protein existence level 1. Resistance to kanamycin, neomycin, paromomycin, ribostamycin, butirosin and gentamicin B. From Klebsiella pneumoniae.
   4619..4777    +  CDS            ble (fragment): BLE_KLEPN - Experimental evidence at protein level: Swiss-Prot protein existence level 1. Binding protein with a strong affinity to the bleomycin family of antibiotics. Binds to CL990; an antimitotic-antibiotic compound. From Klebsiella pneumoniae.
   4772..4893    +  polyA_signal   SV40 poly(A) signal: SV40 polyadenylation signal
   4966..4982    -  protein_bind   lac operator: The lac repressor binds to the lac operator to inhibit transcription in E. coli. This inhibition can be relieved by adding lactose or isopropyl-β-D-thiogalactopyranoside (IPTG). lac repressor encoded by lacI
   4990..5020    -  promoter       lac promoter: promoter for the E. coli lac operon
   5035..5056    -  protein_bind   CAP binding site: CAP binding activates transcription in the presence of cAMP. E. coli catabolite activator protein
   5069..5161    -  CDS            lacI (fragment): lac repressor; lacI; The lac repressor binds to the lac operator to inhibit transcription in E. coli. This inhibition can be relieved by adding lactose or isopropyl-β-D-thiogalactopyranoside (IPTG).
   5344..5932    -  rep_origin     ori: high-copy-number ColE1/pMB1/pBR322/pUC origin of replication
   6103..6963    -  CDS            AmpR: β-lactamase; bla; confers resistance to ampicillin, carbenicillin, and related antibiotics
   6964..7068    -  promoter       AmpR promoter: bla
   7127..7179    -  misc_feature   bom (fragment): basis of mobility region from pBR322
   7334..7713    +  enhancer       CMV enhancer: human cytomegalovirus immediate early enhancer
