[The description below was written by a language model from this plasmid's Addgene catalogue record and pLannotate feature annotations shown in this document.]
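Description:
Human gamma-catenin pcDNA3 is a mammalian expression plasmid built on the Invitrogen pcDNA3 backbone that carries the wild-type human gamma-catenin coding sequence (also called plakoglobin; gene JUP, alternative name CTNNG1). The sequenced plasmid is about 7.7 kb. It is maintained in E. coli as a high-copy plasmid through a ColE1/pUC-type origin with ampicillin selection provided by the β-lactamase gene, and it also contains an f1 origin for single-stranded DNA production. For selection in mammalian cells, an SV40 early promoter drives the neomycin phosphotransferase gene, followed by an SV40 polyadenylation signal, which allows stably transfected cells to be selected with G418.

The insert was cloned between KpnI and EcoRI sites, both retained, and sits downstream of the CMV immediate-early enhancer and promoter and upstream of the bovine growth hormone polyadenylation signal, an arrangement that gives strong constitutive expression in transfected mammalian cells. T7 and SP6 phage promoters flank the cloning region, so the T7 promoter could be used for in vitro transcription of the sense strand. The feature table annotates the JUP open reading frame and, just downstream of it, a partial match to a FLAG epitope. The catalogue entry does not mention any tag, so it is unclear whether a functional C-terminal FLAG fusion is present. Other short fragment annotations, such as the HIV-1 LTR, ble and lacI pieces, appear to be backbone remnants or incidental matches rather than functional elements. The associated publication concerns beta- and gamma-catenin mutations and deregulated TCF/LEF transcription in gastric and pancreatic cancer, which suggests the plasmid serves as a wild-type gamma-catenin expression construct in studies of catenin signalling.
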