Addgene plasmid #16827: human gamma-catenin pcDNA3
Depositing lab: Eric Fearon. Depositing organization: University of Michigan. Publication: Beta- and gamma-catenin mutations, but not E-cadherin inactivation, underlie T-cell factor/lymphoid enhancer factor transcriptional deregulation in gastric and pancreatic cancer. Caca K, Kolligs FT, Ji X, Hayes M, Qian J, Yahanda A, Rimm DL, Costa J, Fearon ER. Cell Growth Differ. 1999 Jun . 10(6):369-76. PubMed 10392898.
Backbone
  Vector backbone: pcDNA3
  Backbone manufacturer: Invitrogen
  Backbone size w/o insert (bp): 5400
  Vector type: Mammalian Expression
  Selectable markers: Neomycin (select with G418)
Growth in bacteria
  Bacterial resistance: Ampicillin, 100 μg/mL
  Growth temperature: 37°C
  Growth strain: DH5alpha
  Copy number: High Copy
Gene/Insert
  Gene/Insert name: gamma-catenin (alt name: CTNNG1)
  Species: H. sapiens (human)
  Entrez Gene: JUP (a.k.a. CTNNG, DP3, DPIII, PDGB, PG, PKGB)
  Cloning method: Restriction Enzyme; 5′ cloning site KpnI (not destroyed); 3′ cloning site EcoRI (not destroyed)
  Sequencing primers: 5′ CMV-F; 3′ BGH rev
Terms and licenses: Academic/Nonprofit Terms; Industry Terms: Not Available to Industry
Depositor comments: This is a wild type gamma-catenin in pcDNA3.
How to cite: human gamma-catenin pcDNA3 was a gift from Eric Fearon (Addgene plasmid # 16827 ; http://n2t.net/addgene:16827 ; RRID:Addgene_16827)
