>Addgene plasmid #16827 | human gamma-catenin pcDNA3 | addgene partial sequence | sequence record 23770 | 16827 with CMV-F
GAACCCACTGCTTACTGGCTTATCGAAATTAATACGACTCACTATAGGGAGACCCAAGCTTGGTACCCCC
GGTCAGGCCCCATACTCAGTAGCCACGATGGAGGTGATGAACCTGATGGAGCAGCCTATCAAGGTGACTG
AGTGGCAGCAGACATACACCTACGACTCGGGTATCCACTCGGGCGCCAACACCTGCGTGCCCTCCGTCAG
CAGCAAGGGCATCATGGAGGAGGATGAGGCCTGCGGGCGCCAGTACACGCTCAAGAAAACCACCACTTAC
ACCCAGGGGGTGCCCCCCAGCCAAGGTGATCTGGAGTACCAGATGTCCACAACAGCCAGGGCCAAACGGG
TGCGGGAGGCCATGTGCCCTGGTGTGTCAGGCGAGGACAGCTCGCTTCTGCTGGCCACCCAGGTGGAGGG
GCAGGCCACCAACCTGCAGCGACTGGCCGAGCCGTCCCAGCTGCTCAAGTCGGCCATTGTGCATCTCATC
AACTACCAGGACGATGCCGAGCTGGCCACTCGCGCCCTGCCCGAGCTCACCAAACTGCTCAACGACGAGG
ACCCGGTGGTGGTGACCAAGGCGGCCATGATTGTGAACCAGCTGTCGAAGAAGGAGGCGTCGCGGCGGGC
CCTGATGGGCTCGCCCCAGCTGGTGGCCGCTGTCGTGCGTACCATGCAGAATACCAGCGACCTGGACACA
GCCCG
