>Addgene plasmid #16827 | human gamma-catenin pcDNA3 | addgene partial sequence | sequence record 23771 | 16827 with BGHrev
AGAATAGGGCCCTCTAGATGCATGCTCGAGCGGCCGCCAGTGTGATGGATATCTGCAGAATTCCCTTGTC
ATCGTCGTCCTTGTAGTCCTCGCGCTTACCTGGGGCCAGCATGTGGTCTGCAGTGGGGTACGGGGGCCTG
AGGCCGTCGCTGTAGGTGTCGATGGGGTAGTCTCCATCCATGTCCATGTGCATCTCCAGCGGGTCAAGGG
GCACATCGCTGGAGTACATGGGGCGGTAGGTGGCATCCAAGTCATCTCCATAGGGCTCATTGATGGGAAT
CATGCTCTGGGCAGCCTCCCAGGCAGCCGGGTCATGCTTGAAGAGGGAGTTGGTGAGCTCCACGGACACG
CGCTTCCGGTAGTCTGGGTTCTTGTCCTCGGAGATGCGGAACAGGACGGCAGCAGCGTAGGTGGCAGTGC
CCTCGTTGCGGGAGTGCAGCAACTCCATGAGTGGGGCCGAGGCCCCCTCTGCATCAATGGCGTCGGCCGC
CTCCTTGTCCTGGGCCAGCTCACACAGCACCCCGGCAGCCACGCGCTGGATGTTCTCCACCGACGAGTAC
AGGAGCTG
